>Addgene plasmid #61841 | pcDNA5 FRT/TO/STRP 3x FLAG cyclin B1 L45A (1391) | addgene partial sequence | sequence record 103498 | CMV-F 5'-CGCAAATGGGCGGTAGGCGTG-3'
CTATATAAGCAGAGCTCTCCCTATCAGTGATAGAGATCTCCCTATCAGTGATAGAGATCGTCGACGAGCT
CGTTTAGTGAACCGTCAGATCGCCTGGAGACGCCATCCACGCTGTTTTGACCTCCATAGAAGACACCGGG
ACCGATCCAGCCTCCGGACTCTAGCGTTTAAACTTAAGCTTGATCACAAGTTTGTACAAAAAAGCAGGCT
CCGAGATGGCGCTCCGAGTCACCAGGAACTCGAAAATTAATGCTGAAAATAAGGCGAAGATCAACATGGC
AGGCGCAAAGCGCGTTCCTACGGCCCCTGCTGCAACCTCCAAGCCCGGACTGAGGCCAAGAACAGCTGCT
GGGGACATTGGTAACAAAGTCAGTGAACAACTGCAGGCCAAAATGCCTATGAAGAAGGAAGCAAAACCTT
CAGCTACTGGAAAAGTCATCGATAAAAAACTACCAAAACCTCTTGAAAAGGTACCTATGCTGGTGCCAGT
GCCAGTGTCTGAGCCAGTGCCAGAGCCAGAACCTGAGCCAGAACCTGAGCCTGTTAAAGAAGAAAAACTT
TCGCCTGAGCCTATTTTGGTTGATACTGCCTCTCCAAGCCCAATGGAAACATCTGGATGTGCCCCTGCAG
AAGAAGACCTGTGTCAGGCTTTCTCTGATGTAATTCTTGCAGTAAATGATGTGGATGCAGAAGATGGAGC
TGATCCAAACCTTTGTAGTGAATATGTGAAAGATATTTATGCTTATCTGAGACAACTTGAGGAAGAGCAA
GCAGTCAGACCAAAATACCTACTGGGTCGGGAAGTCACTGGAAACATGAGAGCCATCCTAATTGACTGGC
TAGTACAGGTTCAAATGAAATTCAGGTTGTTGCAGGAGACCATGTACATGACTGTCTCCATTATTGATCG
GTTCATGCAGAATAATTGTGTGCCCAAGAAGATGCTGCAGCTGGTTGGTGTCACTGCCATGTTTATTGCA
AGCAAATATGAAGAAATGTACCCTCCAGAAATTGGTGACTTTGCTTTTGTGACTGACAACA
