>Addgene plasmid #61841 | pcDNA5 FRT/TO/STRP 3x FLAG cyclin B1 L45A (1391) | addgene partial sequence | sequence record 103500 | BGH-rev 5'-TAGAAGGCACAGTCGAGG-3'
CGGGCCCTCTAGACTCGAGCGGCCGCCTACTTGTCATCGTCATCCTTGTAGTCGATGTCATGATCTTTAT
AATCACCGTCATGGTCTTTGTAGTCAGCCCGGGATCCTTTTTCGAACTGCGGGTGGCTCCACGATCCACC
TCCCGATCCACCTCCGGAACCTCCACCTTTCTCGAACTGCGGGTGGCTCCACGCTGAGATCACCACTTTG
TACAAGAAAGCTGGGTACACCTTTGCCACAGCCTTGGCTAAATCTTGAACTAGTGCAGAATTCAGCTGTG
GTAGAGTGCTGATCTTAGCATGCTTCGATGTGGCATACTTGTTCTTGACAGTCATGTGCTTTGTAAGTCC
TTGATTTACCATGACTACATTCTTAGCCAGGTGCTGCATAACTGGAAGAAGAGATTCTTCAGTATATGAC
AGGTAATGTTGTAGAGTTGGTGTCCATTCACCATTATCCAGAATTTTCAGTGCTAAGCAAAAAGCTCCTG
CTGCAATTTGAGAAGGAGGAAAGTGCACCATGTCATAGTCCAACATAGTTAGTTCCATCAGGTATTTGGC
CAAAGTATGTTGCTCGACATCAACCTCTCCAATCTTAGATGCTCTCCGAAGGAAGTGCAAAGGTAGAGGC
CGACCCAGACCAAAGTTTAAAGCTCTTAGAATCTTCATTTCCATCTGTCTGATTTGGTGCTTAGTATAAG
TGTTGTCAGTCACAAAAGCAAAGTCACCAATTTCTGGAGGGTACATTTCTTCATATTTGCTTGCAATAAA
CATGGCAGTGACACCAACCAGCTGCAGCATCTTCTTGGGCACACAATTATTCTGCATGAACCGATCAATA
ATGGAGACAGTCATGTACATGGTCTCCTGCAACAACCTGAATTTCATTTGAACCTGTACTAGCCAGTCAA
TTAGGATGGCTCTCATGTTTCCAGTGACTTCCCGACCCAGTAGGTATTTTGGTCTGACTGCTTGCTCTTC
CTCAAGTTGTCTCAGATAAGCATAAATATCTTTCACATATTCACTACAAAGGTTTGGATCAGCTCCATCT
TCTGCATCCACATCATTTACTGCAAGAATTACATCAGAGAAAGCCTGACACAGGTCT
