[The description below was written by a language model from this plasmid's Addgene catalogue record.]
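Description:
pcDNA5 FRT/TO/STRP 3x FLAG cyclin B1 L45A is a mammalian expression plasmid built on a pcDNA5/FRT/TO backbone that has been modified to supply affinity and epitope tags. It is propagated in E. coli as a high-copy plasmid under ampicillin selection. No feature table accompanies the record, so individual backbone elements are not itemised. The FRT/TO designation generally indicates a vector family carrying an FRT site for Flp recombinase-mediated integration into a defined genomic locus of a suitable host cell line, together with tetracycline operator sequences that make the promoter inducible in cells expressing the Tet repressor. The record does not list a mammalian selection marker.

The insert is human cyclin B1 (CCNB1) carrying the L45A point mutation, expressed from the CMV promoter. The use of a BGH reverse sequencing primer suggests a bovine growth hormone polyadenylation region downstream of the insert. The coding sequence is fused at its C terminus to backbone-encoded 2xSTREP and 3xFLAG tags, which allow Strep-Tactin-based affinity purification and anti-FLAG detection or immunoprecipitation of the protein and its binding partners. According to the record, the L45A substitution renders cyclin B1 non-degradable. Since cyclin B1 is normally destroyed through the anaphase-promoting complex/cyclosome at the metaphase-to-anaphase transition, a stabilised version is useful for studying mitotic exit and APC/C substrate recognition. This fits the associated study on the spindle assembly checkpoint and APC/C regulation. The cloning method used to assemble the construct is not recorded.
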