Addgene plasmid #61841: pcDNA5 FRT/TO/STRP 3x FLAG cyclin B1 L45A (1391)
Purpose: mammalian expression of cyclin B1 non-degradable L45A mutant
Depositing lab: Jonathon Pines. Depositing organization: Gurdon Institute. Publication: APC15 drives the turnover of MCC-CDC20 to make the spindle assembly checkpoint responsive to kinetochore attachment. Mansfeld J, Collin P, Collins MO, Choudhary JS, Pines J. Nat Cell Biol. 2011 Sep 18;13(10):1234-43. doi: 10.1038/ncb2347. PubMed 21926987.
Backbone
  Vector backbone: pcDNA5/FRT/TO/STREP 3x FLAG
  Backbone manufacturer: unknown
  Vector type: Mammalian Expression
Growth in bacteria
  Bacterial resistance: Ampicillin, 100 μg/mL
  Growth temperature: 37°C
  Growth strain: DH5alpha
  Copy number: High Copy
Gene/Insert
  Gene/Insert name: cyclin B1
  Species: H. sapiens (human)
  Mutation: L45A
  Entrez Gene: CCNB1 (a.k.a. CCNB)
  Promoter: CMV
  Tag / fusion protein: 2xSTREP (C terminal on backbone); 3xFLAG (C terminal on backbone)
  Cloning method: Unknown
  Sequencing primers: 5′ CMV-F; 3′ BGHrev
Terms and licenses: Academic/Nonprofit Terms; Industry Terms: Not Available to Industry
How to cite: pcDNA5 FRT/TO/STRP 3x FLAG cyclin B1 L45A (1391) was a gift from Jonathon Pines (Addgene plasmid # 61841 ; http://n2t.net/addgene:61841 ; RRID:Addgene_61841)
